Addgene plasmid #168949: pEntry_HCoV-OC43-nsp12
Purpose: Gateway-compatible Entry vector
Depositing lab: Pascal Falter-Braun. Depositing organization: Helmholtz Munich. Publication: A resource of human coronavirus protein-coding sequences in a flexible, multipurpose Gateway Entry clone collection. Weller B, Lin CW, Pogoutse O, Sauer M, Marin-de la Rosa N, Strobel A, Young V, Knapp JJ, Rayhan A, Falter C, Kim DK, Roth FP, Falter-Braun P. G3 (Bethesda). 2023 Jul 5;13(7):jkad105. doi: 10.1093/g3journal/jkad105. PubMed 37267226.
Backbone
  Vector backbone: pENTR223.1*SfiI
  Backbone size w/o insert (bp): 2800
  Vector type: Gateway-compatible Entry vector
Growth in bacteria
  Bacterial resistance: Spectinomycin, 50 μg/mL
  Growth temperature: 37°C
  Growth strain: DH5alpha
  Copy number: High Copy
Gene/Insert
  Gene/Insert name: HCoV-OC43-nsp12 (alt name: nsp12)
  Species: Other
  Insert size (bp): 2784
  Entrez Gene: ORF1ab (a.k.a. EYW02_gp1)
  Cloning method: Restriction Enzyme; 5′ cloning site SfiI (unknown if destroyed); 3′ cloning site SfiI (unknown if destroyed)
  Sequencing primers: 5′ M13 uni (-21); 3′ M13 rev (-29)
Resource information
  A portion of this plasmid was derived from a plasmid made by: Synthesized by Twist Bioscience
Terms and licenses: Academic/Nonprofit Terms; Industry Terms: Not Available to Industry
Depositor comments: 5'-linker: SfiI-BamHI-ATG-BamHI (GGCCGTCAaggccaggatccatgggatcc), 3'-linker: PacI-TAA-AsiSI-SfiI (cttaatTAAgacgcgatcgcggcctcatGGGCC).
How to cite: pEntry_HCoV-OC43-nsp12 was a gift from Pascal Falter-Braun (Addgene plasmid # 168949 ; http://n2t.net/addgene:168949 ; RRID:Addgene_168949)
