[The description below was written by a language model from this plasmid's Addgene catalogue record and pLannotate feature annotations shown in this document.]
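Description:
pEntry_HCoV-OC43-nsp12 is a Gateway-compatible Entry clone built on the pENTR223.1 backbone (SfiI-cloning variant) and carrying the nsp12 coding region of human coronavirus OC43, a segment of the viral ORF1ab replicase polyprotein. In coronaviruses, nsp12 is the RNA-dependent RNA polymerase. The insert of about 2.8 kb was made by gene synthesis and placed between two SfiI sites. The automated annotation matches it by homology to the murine hepatitis virus A59 replicase polyprotein. The 2'-O-methyltransferase text in that annotation is generic to the polyprotein database entry and does not describe this fragment. According to the depositor's comments, the 5′ linker supplies an ATG flanked by BamHI sites, and the 3′ linker supplies a TAA stop codon lying between PacI and AsiSI sites. This layout suggests the start and stop codons can be removed by restriction digestion to allow N- or C-terminal fusions, though the record does not state that explicitly.

The open reading frame lies between attL1 and attL2, so an LR Clonase reaction can transfer it into any attR-containing destination vector. The entry vector has no promoter positioned to express the insert. The only nearby promoter is a T7 promoter just outside attL2, pointing back towards the insert, and rrnB T1 and T2 terminators upstream of attL1 shield the cassette from read-through transcription. The plasmid replicates in E. coli from a high-copy ColE1/pUC-type origin and is selected with spectinomycin through the aadA (SmR) gene, which sits downstream of a class 1 integron Pc promoter fragment. The short GmR, lacI and lacZα fragments are backbone remnants. The sequenced record is 5,633 nt, consistent with the stated backbone and insert sizes. The clone belongs to a collection of human coronavirus protein-coding sequences in a flexible, multipurpose Entry format for transfer into destination vectors.
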