Features (pLannotate 1.2.2; 12 found; start..end, strand, type, name):
      1..97      +  protein_bind   attL1: mutant version of attL; recombination site for the Gateway® LR reaction LR Clonase™
    115..2913    +  CDS            rep (fragment): R1AB_CVMA5 - Experimental evidence at protein level: Swiss-Prot protein existence level 1. [2'-O-methyltransferase]: Methyltransferase that mediates mRNA cap 2'-O-ribose methylation to the 5'-cap structure of viral mRNAs. N7-methyl guanosine cap is a prerequisite for binding of nsp16. Therefore plays an essential role in viral mRNAs cap methylation which is essential to evade immune system. From Murine coronavirus (strain A59) (MHV-A59) (Murine hepatitis virus).
   2945..3043    -  protein_bind   attL2: mutant version of attL; recombination site for the Gateway® LR reaction LR Clonase™
   3061..3079    -  promoter       T7 promoter: promoter for bacteriophage T7 RNA polymerase
   3269..3292    +  promoter       Pc promoter (fragment): intI1 (promoter lies within the coding sequence); class 1 integron promoter
   3468..3524    +  CDS            GmR (fragment): gentamycin acetyltransferase; aacC1; confers resistance to gentamycin
   3531..4322    +  CDS            SmR: aminoglycoside adenylyltransferase (Murphy, 1985); aadA; confers resistance to spectinomycin and streptomycin
   4415..5003    +  rep_origin     ori: high-copy-number ColE1/pMB1/pBR322/pUC origin of replication
   5186..5278    +  CDS            lacI (fragment): lac repressor; lacI; The lac repressor binds to the lac operator to inhibit transcription in E. coli. This inhibition can be relieved by adding lactose or isopropyl-β-D-thiogalactopyranoside (IPTG).
   5333..5360    -  terminator     rrnB T2 terminator: transcription terminator T2 from the E. coli rrnB gene
   5492..5535    +  terminator     rrnB T1 terminator: Escherichia coli rrnB; transcription terminator T1 from the E. coli rrnB gene
   5582..5618    -  CDS            lacZα (fragment): LacZα fragment of β-galactosidase; lacZ fragment
>Addgene plasmid #168949 | pEntry_HCoV-OC43-nsp12 | addgene full sequence | sequence record 345431 | Addgene NGS Result
CAAATAATGATTTTATTTTGACTGATAGTGACCTGTTCGTTGCAACAAATTGATGAGCAATGCTTTTTTA
TAATGCCAACTTTGTACAAAAAAGCAGAAGGGCCGTCAAGGCCAGGATCCATGGGATCCTCAAAAGATAC
TAATTTTTTAAACCGGGTTCGGGGTACGAGTGTAGATGCCCGTCTCGTACCCTGCGCCAGTGGTTTATCT
ACTGATGTACAATTAAGGGCATTTGATATTTACAATGCTAGTGTTGCTGGCATTGGTTTACATTTAAAAG
TTAATTGTTGCCGTTTTCAGCGTGTTGATGAGAACGGTGATAAATTAGATCAGTTCTTTGTTGTTAAGAG
GACAGATCTGACTATATATAATAGAGAGATGAAATGCTATGAGCGTGTAAAAGATTGTAAGTTTGTGGCT
GAACACGATTTCTTTACATTTGATGTAGAAGGTAGTCGTGTGCCACACATTGTACGCAAGGATTTAACAA
AGTATACTATGTTGGATCTTTGCTATGCATTGCGACATTTTGATCGCAATGATTGCATGCTGCTTTGTGA
CATTCTCTCTATATATGCTGGTTGTGAACAATCCTACTTTACTAAGAAGGATTGGTATGATTTTGTTGAA
AATCCTGATATTATTAATGTGTATAAAAAGCTAGGACCTATTTTTAATAGAGCCCTAGTTAGCGCTACTG
AGTTTGCGGACAAATTGGTGGAGGTAGGCTTAGTAGGCGTTTTAACACTTGATAATCAAGATTTAAATGG
TAAATGGTATGATTTTGGTGACTATGTTATTGCAGCCCCAGGATGTGGTGTTGCTATAGCAGATTCTTAT
TATTCTTATATCATGCCTATGCTGACCATGTGTCATGCATTGGATTGCGAATTGTATGTGAATAATGCTT
ATAGACTATTTGATCTTGTACAGTATGATTTTACTGATTACAAGCTTGAATTGTTTAATAAGTATTTTAA
GCACTGGAGTATGCCATATCATCCTAACACTGTTGATTGTCAGGATGATCGGTGTATTATACATTGTGCT
AATTTTAACATACTTTTTAGTATGGTTTTACCTAATACATGTTTTGGGCCTCTTGTTAGGCAAATTTTTG
TGGATGGTGTGCCTTTTGTTGTTTCAATTGGCTACCATTATAAAGAACTTGGTATTGTGATGAATATGGA
TGTGGATACACATCGTTATCGCTTGTCTTTAAAAGACTTGCTTTTATATGCTGCTGATCCAGCTTTGCAT
GTAGCTTCTGCTAGTGCATTGTATGATTTACGCACTTGCTGTTTTAGTGTTGCCGCTATAACAAGCGGTG
TAAAATTTCAAACAGTTAAACCTGGTAATTTTAATCAGGATTTTTATGATTTTGTTTTAAGTAAAGGCCT
GCTTAAAGAGGGTAGCTCAGTTGATCTGAAGCACTTTTTCTTTACACAGGATGGTAATGCTGCTATTACT
GATTATAATTATTATAAGTATAATTTGCCCACCATGGTGGACATTAAGCAGTTGTTGTTTGTTTTGGAAG
TTGTTTATAAGTATTTTGAGATTTATGATGGTGGGTGTATACCGGCATCACAAGTCATTGTTAATAATTA
TGATAAGAGTGCTGGCTATCCATTTAACAAATTTGGAAAAGCCAGGCTCTATTATGAAGCATTATCATTT
GAGGAACAGGATGAAATTTACGCTTATACTAAGCGTAATGTCCTGCCAACACTTACTCAAATGAATTTGA
AATATGCTATTAGTGCTAAGAATAGAGCCCGCACTGTTGCTGGTGTTTCCATACTTAGTACTATGACTGG
CAGAATGTTTCATCAAAAATGTTTGAAAAGTATAGCAGCTACACGTGGTGTTCCTGTAGTTATAGGCACC
ACTAAATTTTATGGTGGCTGGGATGATATGTTACGCCGCCTTATTAAAGATGTTGACAATCCTGTACTTA
TGGGTTGGGATTATCCTAAGTGTGATCGTGCTATGCCAAACCTACTACGTATTGTTAGTAGTTTGGTATT
AGCCCGAAAACATGAGACATGTTGTTCGCAAAGCGATAGGTTTTATCGACTTGCGAATGAATGCGCACAA
GTTTTGAGTGAAATTGTTATGTGTGGTGGCTGTTATTATGTTAAGCCTGGTGGCACTAGTAGTGGTGATG
CAACTACTGCTTTTGCTAATTCAGTCTTTAACATATGTCAAGCTGTTTCAGCCAATGTATGTGCCTTAAT
GTCATGCAATGGCAATAAGATTGAAGATCTTAGTATACGTGCTCTTCAGAAGCGCTTATACTCACATGTG
TATAGAAGTGATAAGGTTGATTCAACCTTTGTCACAGAATATTATGAATTTTTAAATAAGCATTTTAGTA
TGATGATTTTGAGTGATGATGGGGTTGTGTGTTATAATTCTGATTATGCGTCCAAAGGGTATATTGCTAA
TATAAGTGCCTTTCAACAGGTATTATATTATCAAAATAACGTTTTTATGTCAGAATCCAAATGTTGGGTT
GAACATGACATAAATAATGGACCTCATGAATTCTGTTCACAACACACAATGCTTGTAAAGATGGATGGTG
ACGATGTCTACCTTCCATATCCTAATCCTAGTCGTATATTAGGAGCTGGATGTTTTGTAGATGATTTGTT
AAAGACTGATAGTGTTCTTTTAATAGAACGATTTGTAAGTCTTGCAATAGATGCTTATCCACTTGTGTAT
CATGAAAATGAAGAATACCAAAAGGTTTTTCGTGTTTATTTGGCGTATATAAAGAAGTTGTACAATGACC
TGGGTAATCAGATCTTGGATAGCTACAGTGTTATTTTAAGTACTTGTGATGGACAAAAGTTCACTGATGA
GTCCTTTTACAAGAACATGTATTTAAGAAGTGCAGTTATGCAGCTTAATTAAGACGCGATCGCGGCCTCA
TGGGCCCAGCTTTCTTGTACAAAGTTGGCATTATAAAAAATAATTGCTCATCAATTTGTTGCAACGAACA
GGTCACTATCAGTCAAAATAAAATCATTATTTGCCATCCAGCTGATATCCCCTATAGTGAGTCGTATTAC
ATGGTCATAGCTGTTTCCTGGCAGCTCTGGCCCGTGTCTCAAAATCTCTGATGTTACATTGCACAAGATA
AAAATATATCATCATGCCTCCTCTAGACCAGCCAGGACAGAAATGCCTCGACTTCGCTGCTACCCAAGGT
TGCCGGGTGACGCACACCGTGGAAACGGATGAAGGCACGAACCCAGTGGACATAAGCCTGTTCGGTTCGT
AAGCTGTAATGCAAGTAGCGTATGCGCTCACGCAACTGGTCCAGAACCTTGACCGAACGCAGCGGTGGTA
ACGGCGCAGTGGCGGTTTTCATGGCTTGTTATGACTGTTTTTTTGGGGTACAGTCTATGCCTCGGGCATC
CAAGCAGCAAGCGCGTTACGCCGTGGGTCGATGTTTGATGTTATGGAGCAGCAACGATGTTACGCAGCAG
GGCAGTCGCCCTAAAACAAAGTTAAACATTATGAGGGAAGCGGTGATCGCCGAAGTATCGACTCAACTAT
CAGAGGTAGTTGGCGTCATCGAGCGCCATCTCGAACCGACGTTGCTGGCCGTACATTTGTACGGCTCCGC
AGTGGATGGCGGCCTGAAGCCACACAGTGATATTGATTTGCTGGTTACGGTGACCGTAAGGCTTGATGAA
ACAACGCGGCGAGCTTTGATCAACGACCTTTTGGAAACTTCGGCTTCCCCTGGAGAGAGCGAGATTCTCC
GCGCTGTAGAAGTCACCATTGTTGTGCACGACGACATCATTCCGTGGCGTTATCCAGCTAAGCGCGAACT
GCAATTTGGAGAATGGCAGCGCAATGACATTCTTGCAGGTATCTTCGAGCCAGCCACGATCGACATTGAT
CTGGCTATCTTGCTGACAAAAGCAAGAGAACATAGCGTTGCCTTGGTAGGTCCAGCGGCGGAGGAACTCT
TTGATCCGGTTCCTGAACAGGATCTATTTGAGGCGCTAAATGAAACCTTAACGCTATGGAACTCGCCGCC
CGACTGGGCTGGCGATGAGCGAAATGTAGTGCTTACGTTGTCCCGCATTTGGTACAGCGCAGTAACCGGC
AAAATCGCGCCGAAGGATGTCGCTGCCGACTGGGCAATGGAGCGCCTGCCGGCCCAGTATCAGCCCGTCA
TACTTGAAGCTAGACAGGCTTATCTTGGACAAGAAGAAGATCGCTTGGCCTCGCGCGCAGATCAGTTGGA
AGAATTTGTCCACTACGTGAAAGGCGAGATCACCAAGGTAGTCGGCAAATAACCCTCGAGCCACCCATGA
CCAAAATCCCTTAACGTGAGTTACGCGTCGTTCCACTGAGCGTCAGACCCCGTAGAAAAGATCAAAGGAT
CTTCTTGAGATCCTTTTTTTCTGCGCGTAATCTGCTGCTTGCAAACAAAAAAACCACCGCTACCAGCGGT
GGTTTGTTTGCCGGATCAAGAGCTACCAACTCTTTTTCCGAAGGTAACTGGCTTCAGCAGAGCGCAGATA
CCAAATACTGTTCTTCTAGTGTAGCCGTAGTTAGGCCACCACTTCAAGAACTCTGTAGCACCGCCTACAT
ACCTCGCTCTGCTAATCCTGTTACCAGTGGCTGCTGCCAGTGGCGATAAGTCGTGTCTTACCGGGTTGGA
CTCAAGACGATAGTTACCGGATAAGGCGCAGCGGTCGGGCTGAACGGGGGGTTCGTGCACACAGCCCAGC
TTGGAGCGAACGACCTACACCGAACTGAGATACCTACAGCGTGAGCTATGAGAAAGCGCCACGCTTCCCG
AAGGGAGAAAGGCGGACAGGTATCCGGTAAGCGGCAGGGTCGGAACAGGAGAGCGCACGAGGGAGCTTCC
AGGGGGAAACGCCTGGTATCTTTATAGTCCTGTCGGGTTTCGCCACCTCTGACTTGAGCGTCGATTTTTG
TGATGCTCGTCAGGGGGGCGGAGCCTATGGAAAAACGCCAGCAACGCGGCCTTTTTACGGTTCCTGGCCT
TTTGCTGGCCTTTTGCTCACATGTTCTTTCCTGCGTTATCCCCTGATTCTGTGGATAACCGTATTACCGC
CTTTGAGTGAGCTGATACCGCTCGCCGCAGCCGAACGACCGAGCGCAGCGAGTCAGTGAGCGAGGAAGCG
GAAGAGCGCCCAATACGCAAACCGCCTCTCCCCGCGCGTTGGCCGATTCATTAATGCAGCTGGCACGACA
GGTTTCCCGACTGGAAAGCGGGCAGTGAGCGCAACGCAATTAATACGCGTACCGCTAGCCAGGAAGAGTT
TGTAGAAACGCAAAAAGGCCATCCGTCAGGATGGCCTTCTGCTTAGTTTGATGCCTGGCAGTTTATGGCG
GGCGTCCTGCCCGCCACCCTCCGGGCCGTTGCTTCACAACGTTCAAATCCGCTCCCGGCGGATTTGTCCT
ACTCAGGAGAGCGTTCACCGACAAACAACAGATAAAACGAAAGGCCCAGTCTTCCGACTGAGCCTTTCGT
TTTATTTGATGCCTGGCAGTTCCCTACTCTCGCGTTAACGCTAGCATGGATGTTTTCCCAGTCACGACGT
TGTAAAACGACGGCCAGTCTTAAGCTCGGGCCC
